>Addgene plasmid #148244 | pT7-EGFP-C1-HseIF4EBP1_50-83-YLLVtoAAAA_AA | depositor full sequence | sequence record 290692 | Full Sequence
TAGTTATTAATAGTAATCAATTACGGGGTCATTAGTTCATAGCCCATATATGGAGTTCCGCGTTACATAA
CTTACGGTAAATGGCCCGCCTGGCTGACCGCCCAACGACCCCCGCCCATTGACGTCAATAATGACGTATG
TTCCCATAGTAACGCCAATAGGGACTTTCCATTGACGTCAATGGGTGGAGTATTTACGGTAAACTGCCCA
CTTGGCAGTACATCAAGTGTATCATATGCCAAGTACGCCCCCTATTGACGTCAATGACGGTAAATGGCCC
GCCTGGCATTATGCCCAGTACATGACCTTATGGGACTTTCCTACTTGGCAGTACATCTACGTATTAGTCA
TCGCTATTACCATGGTGATGCGGTTTTGGCAGTACATCAATGGGCGTGGATAGCGGTTTGACTCACGGGG
ATTTCCAAGTCTCCACCCCATTGACGTCAATGGGAGTTTGTTTTGGCACCAAAATCAACGGGACTTTCCA
AAATGTCGTAACAACTCCGCCCCATTGACGCAAATGGGCGGTAGGCGTGTACGGTGGGAGGTCTATATAA
GCAGAGCTCTCTGGCTAACTAGAGAACCCACTGCTTACTGGCTTATCGAAATTAATACGACTCACTATAG
GGAGACCCAAGCTCTAGCGCTACCGGTCGCCACCATGGTGAGCAAGGGCGAGGAGCTGTTCACCGGGGTG
GTGCCCATCCTGGTCGAGCTGGACGGCGACGTAAACGGCCACAAGTTCAGCGTGTCCGGCGAGGGCGAGG
GCGATGCCACCTACGGCAAGCTGACCCTGAAGTTCATCTGCACCACCGGCAAGCTGCCCGTGCCCTGGCC
CACCCTCGTGACCACCCTGACCTACGGCGTGCAGTGCTTCAGCCGCTACCCCGACCACATGAAGCAGCAC
GACTTCTTCAAGTCCGCCATGCCCGAAGGCTACGTCCAGGAGCGCACCATCTTCTTCAAGGACGACGGCA
ACTACAAGACCCGCGCCGAGGTGAAGTTCGAGGGCGACACCCTGGTGAACCGCATCGAGCTGAAGGGCAT
CGACTTCAAGGAGGACGGCAACATCCTGGGGCACAAGCTGGAGTACAACTACAACAGCCACAACGTCTAT
ATCATGGCCGACAAGCAGAAGAACGGCATCAAGGTGAACTTCAAGATCCGCCACAACATCGAGGACGGCA
GCGTGCAGCTCGCCGACCACTACCAGCAGAACACCCCCATCGGCGACGGCCCCGTGCTGCTGCCCGACAA
CCACTACCTGAGCACCCAGTCCGCCCTGAGCAAAGACCCCAACGAGAAGCGCGATCACATGGTCCTGCTG
GAGTTCGTGACCGCCGCCGGGATCACTCTCGGCATGGACGAGCTGTACAAGTCCGGACTCAGATCTCGAG
CTATGACCAGGATCATCGCCGACCGGAAATTCGCGATGGAGTGTCGGAACTCACCTGTGACCAAAACACC
CCCAAGGGATGCACCCACCATTCCGGGGGCAACCAGCTAAGGATCCACCGGATCTAGATAACTGATCATA
ATCAGCCATACCACATTTGTAGAGGTTTTACTTGCTTTAAAAAACCTCCCACACCTCCCCCTGAACCTGA
AACATAAAATGAATGCAATTGTTGTTGTTAACTTGTTTATTGCAGCTTATAATGGTTACAAATAAAGCAA
TAGCATCACAAATTTCACAAATAAAGCATTTTTTTCACTGCATTCTAGTTGTGGTTTGTCCAAACTCATC
AATGTATCTTAACGCGTAAATTGTAAGCGTTAATATTTTGTTAAAATTCGCGTTAAATTTTTGTTAAATC
AGCTCATTTTTTAACCAATAGGCCGAAATCGGCAAAATCCCTTATAAATCAAAAGAATAGACCGAGATAG
GGT
[37 nt withheld, positions 1894-1930]
AAAGAACGTGGACTCCAACGTCAAAGG
[49 nt withheld, positions 1958-2006]
T
[91 nt withheld, positions 2008-2098]
G
[124 nt withheld, positions 2100-2223]
CAGGTGGCACTTTTCGGGGAAATGTGCGCGGAACCCCTATTTGTTTATTTTTCTAAATACATTCAAATAT
GTATCCGCTCATGAGACAATAACCCTGATAAATGCTTCAATAATATTGAAAAAGGAAGAGTCCTGAGGCG
GAAAGAACCAGCTGTGGAATGTGTGTCAGTTAGGGTGTGGAAAGTCCCCAGGCTCCCCAGCAGGCAGAAG
TATGCAAAGCATGCATCTCAATTAGTCAGCAACCAGGTGTGGAAAGTCCCCAGGCTCCCCAGCAGGCAGA
AGTATGCAAAGCATGCATCTCAATTAGTCAGCAACCATAGTCCCGCCCCTAACTCCGCCCATCCCGCCCC
TAACTCCGCCCAGTTCCGCCCATTCTCCGCCCCATGGCTGACTAATTTTTTTTATTTATGCAGAGGCCGA
GGCCGCCTCGGCCTCTGAGCTATTCCAGAAGTAGTGAGGAGGCTTTTTTGGAGGCCTAGGCTTTTGCAAA
GATCGATCAAGAGACAGGATGAGGATCGTTTCGCATGATTGAACAAGATGGATTGCACGCAGGTTCTCCG
GCCGCTTGGGTGGAGAGGCTATTCGGCTATGACTGGGCACAACAGACAATCGGCTGCTCTGATGCCGCCG
TGTTCCGGCTGTCAGCGCAGGGGCGCCCGGTTCTTTTTGTCAAGACCGACCTGTCCGGTGCCCTGAATGA
ACTGCAAGACGAGGCAGCGCGGCTATCGTGGCTGGCCACGACGGGCGTTCCTTGCGCAGCTGTGCTCGAC
GTTGTCACTGAAGCGGGAAGGGACTGGCTGCTATTGGGCGAAGTGCCGGGGCAGGATCTCCTGTCATCTC
ACCTTGCTCCTGCCGAGAAAGTATCCATCATGGCTGATGCAATGCGGCGGCTGCATACGCTTGATCCGGC
TACCTGCCCATTCGACCACCAAGCGAAACATCGCATCGAGCGAGCACGTACTCGGATGGAAGCCGGTCTT
GTCGATCAGGATGATCTGGACGAAGAGCATCAGGGGCTCGCGCCAGCCGAACTGTTCGCCAGGCTCAAGG
CGAGCATGCCCGACGGCGAGGATCTCGTCGTGACCCATGGCGATGCCTGCTTGCCGAATATCATGGTGGA
AAATGGCCGCTTTTCTGGATTCATCGACTGTGGCCGGCTGGGTGTGGCGGACCGCTATCAGGACATAGCG
TTGGCTACCCGTGATATTGCTGAAGAGCTTGGCGGCGAATGGGCTGACCGCTTCCTCGTGCTTTACGGTA
TCGCCGCTCCCGATTCGCAGCGCATCGCCTTCTATCGCCTTCTTGACGAGTTCTTCTGAGCGGGACTCTG
GGGTTCGAAATGACCGACCAAGCGACGCCCAACCTGCCATCACGAGATTTCGATTCCACCGCCGCCTTCT
ATGAAAGGTTGGGCTTCGGAATCGTTTTCCGGGACGCCGGCTGGATGATCCTCCAGCGCGGGGATCTCAT
GCTGGAGTTCTTCGCCCACCCTAGGGGGAGGCTAACTGAAACACGGAAGGAGACAATACCGGAAGGAACC
CGCGCTATGACGGCAATAAAAAGACAGAATAAAACGCACGGTGTTGGGTCGTTTGTTCATAAACGCGGGG
TTCGGTCCCAGGGCTGGCACTCTGTCGATACCCCACCGAGACCCCATTGGGGCCAATACGCCCGCGTTTC
TTCCTTTTCCCCACCCCACCCCCCAAGTTCGGGTGAAGGCCCAGGGCTCGCAGCCAACGTCGGGGCGGCA
GGCCCTGCCATAGCCTCAGGTTACTCATATATACTTTAGATTGATTTAAAACTTCATTTTTAATTTAAAA
GGATCTAGGTGAAGATCCTTTTTGATAATCTCATGACCAAAATCCCTTAACGTGAGTTTTCGTTCCACTG
AGCGTCAGACCCCGTAGAAAAGATCAAAGGATCTTCTTGAGATCCTTTTTTTCTGCGCGTAATCTGCTGC
TTGCAAACAAAAAAACCACCGCTACCAGCGGTGGTTTGTTTGCCGGATCAAGAGCTACCAACTCTTTTTC
CGAAGGTAACTGGCTTCAGCAGAGCGCAGATACCAAATACTGTCCTTCTAGTGTAGCCGTAGTTAGGCCA
CCACTTCAAGAACTCTGTAGCACCGCCTACATACCTCGCTCTGCTAATCCTGTTACCAGTGGCTGCTGCC
AGTGGCGATAAGTCGTGTCTTACCGGGTTGGACTCAAGACGATAGTTACCGGATAAGGCGCAGCGGTCGG
GCTGAACGGGGGGTTCGTGCACACAGCCCAGCTTGGAGCGAACGACCTACACCGAACTGAGATACCTACA
GCGTGAGCTATGAGAAAGCGCCACGCTTCCCGAAGGGAGAAAGGCGGACAGGTATCCGGTAAGCGGCAGG
GTCGGAACAGGAGAGCGCACGAGGGAGCTTCCAGGGGGAAACGCCTGGTATCTTTATAGTCCTGTCGGGT
TTCGCCACCTCTGACTTGAGCGTCGATTTTTGTGATGCTCGTCAGGGGGGCGGAGCCTATGGAAAAACGC
CAGCAACGCGGCCTTTTTACGGTTCCTGGCCTTTTGCTGGCCTTTTGCTCACATGTTCTTTCCTGCGTTA
TCCCCTGATTCTGTGGATAACCGTATTACCGCCATGCAT
Features (pLannotate 1.2.2; 17 found; start..end, strand, type, name):
     61..364     +  enhancer       CMV enhancer: human cytomegalovirus immediate early enhancer
    365..568     +  promoter       CMV promoter: human cytomegalovirus (CMV) immediate early promoter
    564..597     +  LTR            5' LTR (truncated) (fragment): truncated 5' long terminal repeat (LTR) from HIV-1
    613..631     +  promoter       T7 promoter: promoter for bacteriophage T7 RNA polymerase
    665..1381    +  CDS            EGFP: EGFP is a basic (constitutively fluorescent) green fluorescent protein published in 1996, derived from Aequorea victoria. It is reported to be a rapidly-maturing weak dimer with moderate acid sensitivity.
   1382..1402    +  misc_feature   MCS (fragment): multiple cloning site
   1409..1507    +  CDS            EIF4EBP1 (fragment): 4EBP1_HUMAN - Experimental evidence at protein level: Swiss-Prot protein existence level 1. Repressor of translation initiation that regulates EIF4E activity by preventing its assembly into the eIF4F complex: hypophosphorylated form competes with EIF4G1/EIF4G3 and strongly binds to EIF4E, leading to repress translation. In contrast, hyperphosphorylated form dissociates from EIF4E, allowing interaction between EIF4G1/EIF4G3 and EIF4E, leading to initiation of translation. Mediates the regulation of protein translation by hormones, growth factors and other stimuli that signal through the MAP kin
   1533..1617    +  CDS            large T antigen (fragment): large T antigen from SV40 (simian virus 40)
   1640..1761    +  polyA_signal   SV40 poly(A) signal: SV40 polyadenylation signal
   1795..2223    -  rep_origin     f1 ori (sequence partly withheld): f1 bacteriophage origin of replication; arrow indicates direction of (+) strand synthesis
   2250..2354    +  promoter       AmpR promoter: bla
   2356..2713    +  promoter       SV40 promoter: SV40 enhancer and early promoter
   2748..3542    +  CDS            NeoR/KanR: aminoglycoside phosphotransferase from Tn5; aph(3')-II (or nptII); confers resistance to neomycin, kanamycin, and G418 (Geneticin®)
   3563..3715    +  CDS            ble (fragment): BLE_KLEPN - Experimental evidence at protein level: Swiss-Prot protein existence level 1. Binding protein with a strong affinity to the bleomycin family of antibiotics. Binds to CL990; an antimitotic-antibiotic compound. From Klebsiella pneumoniae.
   3774..3821    +  polyA_signal   HSV TK poly(A) signal: herpes simplex virus thymidine kinase polyadenylation signal (Cole and Stacy, 1985)
   3912..3928    -  polyA_signal   bGH poly(A) signal (fragment): bovine growth hormone polyadenylation signal
   4150..4738    +  rep_origin     ori: high-copy-number ColE1/pMB1/pBR322/pUC origin of replication
