[The description below was written by a language model from this plasmid's Addgene catalogue record and pLannotate feature annotations shown in this document.]
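Description:
pT7-EGFP-C1-HseIF4EBP1_50-83-YLLVtoAAAA_AA is a 4,852 nt mammalian expression plasmid. The catalogue lists its backbone as unknown, although the name and the feature layout point to an EGFP-C1-style vector with an added T7 promoter. It is propagated in E. coli from a high-copy ColE1/pUC origin and also carries an f1 phage origin. Selection uses a single Tn5 NeoR/KanR gene placed behind tandem bacterial (bla) and SV40 early promoters and terminated by the HSV TK polyadenylation signal. This cassette gives kanamycin resistance in bacteria and can support G418 selection in mammalian cells.

The expression unit is driven by the CMV immediate-early enhancer and promoter. A T7 promoter sits between the CMV promoter and the coding region, which in principle allows transcription by T7 RNA polymerase. The open reading frame begins with EGFP, continues through a short remnant of the multiple cloning site, and ends with a fragment of human EIF4EBP1 (4E-BP1), so the peptide carries an N-terminal EGFP tag. An SV40 poly(A) signal follows the fusion. According to the construct name, the insert spans residues 50–83 and carries a YLLV-to-AAAA substitution; the record does not say which positions are changed or what the mutation is meant to do. 4E-BP1 is a translational repressor that binds eIF4E and competes with eIF4G, so the fusion is plausibly intended for studying that interaction in cultured cells, but the stated purpose is only mammalian expression.

Short annotated fragments (HIV-1 LTR, SV40 large T antigen, ble, bGH poly(A)) are probably partial sequence matches rather than functional elements. The depositor sequence may be theoretical.
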