Addgene plasmid #148244: pT7-EGFP-C1-HseIF4EBP1_50-83-YLLVtoAAAA_AA
Purpose: Mammalian Expression of HseIF4EBP1_50-83-YLLVtoAAAA
Depositing lab: Elisa Izaurralde. Depositing organization: Max Planck Institute for Developmental Biology.
Backbone
  Vector backbone: Unknown
  Vector type: Mammalian Expression
Growth in bacteria
  Bacterial resistance: Kanamycin, 50 μg/mL
  Growth temperature: 37°C
  Growth strain: DH5alpha
  Copy number: High Copy
Gene/Insert
  Gene/Insert name: HseIF4EBP1_50-83-YLLVtoAAAA
  Species: H. sapiens (human)
  Entrez Gene: EIF4EBP1 (a.k.a. 4E-BP1, 4EBP1, BP-1, PHAS-I)
  Cloning method: Unknown
Terms and licenses: Academic/Nonprofit Terms; Industry Terms: Not Available to Industry
Depositor comments: ORF extracted from NCBI:NM_004095.3 or Uniprot.: Q13541 Plasmids from this collection were made available to the research community and donated after the lab closed. Please note that the sequence provided by the depositing laboratory may be theoretical/predicted or based on Sanger sequencing results. There may be discrepancies between sequencing results obtained by Addgene and the depositor sequence. If an Addgene verified sequence is not available, please contact before placing your order to request that our lab fully sequence the plasmid.
How to cite: pT7-EGFP-C1-HseIF4EBP1_50-83-YLLVtoAAAA_AA was a gift from Elisa Izaurralde (Addgene plasmid # 148244 ; http://n2t.net/addgene:148244 ; RRID:Addgene_148244)
